Addgene plasmid #190069: 35S::Cel1SP-GeNL/pCAMBIA1301
Purpose: Expressing bioluminescent pH indicator-GeNL- in Arabidopsis thaliana apoplast
Depositing lab: Takeharu Nagai. Depositing organization: The University of Osaka. Publication: Application of Green enhanced Nano-lantern as a bioluminescent ratiometric indicator for measurement of Arabidopsis thaliana root apoplastic fluid pH. Tran Q, Osabe K, Entani T, Wazawa T, Hattori M, Nagai T. Plant Cell Environ. 2022 Jul 21. doi: 10.1111/pce.14404. PubMed 35864560.
Backbone
  Vector backbone: pCambia1301
  Backbone manufacturer: Cambia, Australia
  Backbone size w/o insert (bp): 11849
  Total vector size (bp): 14874
  Vector type: Plant Expression
  Selectable markers: Hygromycin
Growth in bacteria
  Bacterial resistance: Kanamycin, 50 μg/mL
  Growth temperature: 37°C
  Growth strain: DH5alpha
  Copy number: Unknown
Gene/Insert
  Gene/Insert name: Cel1 signal peptide-Green-enhanced Nano-lantern (alt name: Cel1SP-GeNL)
  Species: A. thaliana (mustard weed)
  Insert size (bp): 1260
  Promoter: CaMV 35S
  Cloning method: Restriction Enzyme; 5′ cloning site EcoT22I (not destroyed); 3′ cloning site SacI (not destroyed)
  Sequencing primers: 5′ agcATGCATatggcgcgaaaatccctaattt; 3′ CATGGAGCTCTTACGCCAGAATGCGTTCGC
Resource information
  A portion of this plasmid was derived from a plasmid made by: GeNL was amplified from GeNL/pcDNA3 (Suzuki et al., 2016), Addgene #85200.
Terms and licenses: Academic/Nonprofit Terms; Industry Terms: Not Available to Industry
How to cite: 35S::Cel1SP-GeNL/pCAMBIA1301 was a gift from Takeharu Nagai (Addgene plasmid # 190069 ; http://n2t.net/addgene:190069 ; RRID:Addgene_190069)
