[The description below was written by a language model from this plasmid's Addgene catalogue record and pLannotate feature annotations shown in this document.]
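Description:
35S::Cel1SP-GeNL/pCAMBIA1301 is a plant binary vector built on the pCAMBIA1301 backbone for Agrobacterium-mediated T-DNA transfer into Arabidopsis thaliana. It carries a ColE1/pMB1-type origin with the pBR322 bom region for propagation in E. coli, and the pVS1 oriV together with RepA and StaA for replication and stable maintenance in Agrobacterium. Bacterial selection is by kanamycin (aphA-3). Within the T-DNA, bounded by the nopaline-type right and left border repeats, an enhanced CaMV 35S promoter drives hygromycin phosphotransferase with a CaMV poly(A) signal, allowing hygromycin selection of transformed plants.

The payload cassette places a CaMV 35S promoter and the Arabidopsis ADH 5′-UTR translational enhancer upstream of a fusion open reading frame, terminated by the Arabidopsis HSP18.2 terminator. The coding region begins with a short fragment of Arabidopsis CEL1 that serves as a signal peptide, followed by Green-enhanced Nano-lantern (GeNL), a fusion of mNeonGreen to NanoLuc luciferase. The signal peptide directs the protein into the secretory pathway so that it accumulates in the apoplast. In GeNL, energy from the luciferase reaction is transferred to mNeonGreen; according to the record, the protein is used as a ratiometric bioluminescent pH indicator for measuring the pH of root apoplastic fluid without excitation light. The GeNL sequence was amplified from an earlier mammalian expression plasmid.

The catalogue lists a total size of 14,874 bp, whereas the annotated sequence record is 11,983 nt and shows no GUS reporter normally associated with pCAMBIA1301. The record does not explain this discrepancy.
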