Features (pLannotate 1.2.2; 25 found; start..end, strand, type, name):
      4..28      -  misc_feature   RB T-DNA repeat: right border repeat from nopaline C58 T-DNA
     94..248     -  CDS            lacZα (fragment): LacZα fragment of β-galactosidase; lacZ fragment
    251..280     -  misc_feature   MCS (fragment): pUC18/19 multiple cloning site
    765..1106    +  promoter       CaMV 35S promoter: strong constitutive promoter from cauliflower mosaic virus
   1109..1166    +  5'UTR          AtADH 5'-UTR: translational enhancer from the 5'-UTR of the Arabidopsis thaliana alcohol dehydrogenase gene (Sugio et al., 2008
   1173..1247    +  CDS            CEL1 (fragment): GUN8_ARATH - Experimental evidence at transcript level: Swiss-Prot protein existence level 2. Required for cellulose formation of the cell wall. From Arabidopsis thaliana (Mouse-ear cress).
   1248..1925    +  CDS            mNeonGreen: mNeonGreen is a basic (constitutively fluorescent) green/yellow fluorescent protein published in 2013, derived from Branchiostoma lanceolatum. It is reported to be a very rapidly-maturing monomer with moderate acid sensitivity.
   1932..2432    +  CDS            Nluc: NanoLuc® luciferase human codon-optimized
   2440..2688    +  terminator     HSP terminator: efficient transcription terminator from the Arabidopsis thaliana heat shock protein 18.2 gene (Nagaya et al., 2010)
   3363..3385    -  protein_bind   lac operator (fragment): The lac repressor binds to the lac operator to inhibit transcription in E. coli. This inhibition can be relieved by adding lactose or isopropyl-β-D-thiogalactopyranoside (IPTG). lac repressor encoded by lacI
   3389..3419    -  promoter       lac promoter: promoter for the E. coli lac operon
   3434..3455    -  protein_bind   CAP binding site: CAP binding activates transcription in the presence of cAMP. E. coli catabolite activator protein
   3468..3556    -  CDS            lacI (fragment): lac repressor; lacI; The lac repressor binds to the lac operator to inhibit transcription in E. coli. This inhibition can be relieved by adding lactose or isopropyl-β-D-thiogalactopyranoside (IPTG).
   3646..4322    +  promoter       CaMV 35S promoter (enhanced): cauliflower mosaic virus 35S promoter with a duplicated enhancer region
   4389..5414    +  CDS            HygR: hygromycin B phosphotransferase confers resistance to hygromycin
   5455..5629    +  polyA_signal   CaMV poly(A) signal: cauliflower mosaic virus polyadenylation signal
   5707..5731    -  misc_feature   LB T-DNA repeat: left border repeat from nopaline C58 T-DNA
   6156..6950    +  CDS            KanR: aminoglycoside phosphotransferase; aphA-3; confers resistance to kanamycin
   7037..7625    +  rep_origin     ori: high-copy-number ColE1/pMB1/pBR322/pUC origin of replication
   7811..7951    -  misc_feature   bom: basis of mobility region from pBR322
   8053..8092    -  CDS            rop (fragment): Rop protein, which maintains plasmids at low copy number; rop
   8295..8489    -  rep_origin     pVS1 oriV: origin of replication for the Pseudomonas plasmid pVS1 (Heeb et al., 2000)
   8555..9628    -  CDS            pVS1 RepA: replication protein from the Pseudomonas plasmid pVS1 (Heeb et al., 2000)
  10057..10686   -  CDS            pVS1 StaA: stability protein from the Pseudomonas plasmid pVS1 (Heeb et al., 2000)
  11246..11647   -  CDS            Y4CG_SINFN (fragment): Protein inferred from homology: Swiss-Prot protein existence level 3. From Sinorhizobium fredii (strain NBRC 101917 / NGR234).
>Addgene plasmid #190069 | 35S::Cel1SP-GeNL/pCAMBIA1301 | addgene full sequence | sequence record 377334 | Addgene NGS Result
TAGGTTTACCCGCCAATATATCCTGTCAAACACTGATAGTTTAAACTGAAGGCGGGAAACGACAATCTGA
TCCAAGCTCAAGCTGCTCTAGCATTCGCCATTCAGGCTGCGCAACTGTTGGGAAGGGCGATCGGTGCGGG
CCTCTTCGCTATTACGCCAGCTGGCGAAAGGGGGATGTGCTGCAAGGCGATTAAGTTGGGTAACGCCAGG
GTTTTCCCAGTCACGACGTTGTAAAACGACGGCCAGTGCCAAGCTTGCATGCCTGCAGGTCGACTCTAGA
TTAGCCTTTTCAATTTCAGAAAGAATGCTAACCCACAGATGGTTAGAGAGGCTTACGCAGCAGGTCTCAT
CAAGACGATCTACCCGAGCAATAATCTCCAGGAAATCAAATACCTTCCCAAGAAGGTTAAAGATGCAGTC
AAAAGATTCAGGACTAACTGCATCAAGAACACAGAGAAAGATATATTTCTCAAGATCAGAAGTACTATTC
CAGTATGGACGATTCAAGGCTTGCTTCACAAACCAAGGCAAGTAATAGAGATTGGAGTCTCTAAAAAGGT
AGTTCCCACTGAATCAAAGGCCATGGAGTCAAAGATTCAAATAGAGGACCTAACAGAACTCGCCGTAAAG
ACTGGCGAACAGTTCATACAGAGTCTCTTACGACTCAATGACAAGAAGAAAATCTTCGTCAACATGGTGG
AGCACGACACACTTGTCTACTCCAAAAATATCAAAGATACAGTCTCAGAAGACCAAAGGGCAATTGAGAC
TTTTCAACAAAGGGTAATATCCGGAAACCTCCTCGGATTCCATTGCCCAGCTATCTGTCACTTTATTGTG
AAGATAGTGGAAAAGGAAGGTGGCTCCTACAAATGCCATCATTGCGATAAAGGAAAGGCCATCGTTGAAG
ATGCCTCTGCCGACAGTGGTCCCAAAGATGGACCCCCACCCACGAGGAGCATCGTGGAAAAAGAAGACGT
TCCAACCACGTCTTCAAAGCAAGTGGATTGATGTGATATCTCCACTGACGTAAGGGATGACGCACAATCC
CACTATCCTTCGCAAGACCCTTCCTCTATATAAGGAAGTTCATTTCATTTGGAGAGAATACATCACAATC
ACACAAAACTAACAAAAGATCAAAAGCAAGTTCTTCACTGTTGATAATGCATATGGCGCGAAAATCCCTA
ATTTTCCCGGTGATTTTGCTCGCCGTTCTTCTCTTCTCTCCGCCGATTTACTCCGCCATGGTGTCCAAGG
GCGAAGAGGACAACATGGCCAGCCTGCCTGCCACCCACGAGCTGCACATCTTCGGCAGCATCAACGGCGT
GGACTTCGACATGGTGGGACAGGGCACCGGCAACCCCAACGACGGCTACGAGGAACTGAACCTGAAGTCC
ACAAAGGGCGACCTGCAGTTCAGCCCCTGGATTCTGGTGCCCCACATCGGCTACGGCTTCCACCAGTACC
TGCCCTACCCCGACGGCATGAGCCCTTTCCAGGCCGCTATGGTGGATGGCAGCGGCTACCAGGTGCACCG
GACCATGCAGTTTGAGGACGGCGCCAGCCTGACCGTGAACTACCGGTACACATACGAGGGCAGCCACATC
AAGGGCGAGGCCCAAGTGAAGGGCACAGGCTTTCCAGCCGACGGCCCCGTGATGACCAATAGCCTGACAG
CCGCCGACTGGTGCAGAAGCAAGAAAACCTACCCCAATGACAAGACCATCATCAGCACCTTCAAGTGGTC
CTACACCACCGGCAATGGCAAGCGGTACAGAAGCACCGCCCGGACCACCTACACCTTCGCCAAACCTATG
GCCGCCAACTACCTGAAGAACCAGCCTATGTACGTGTTCCGCAAGACCGAGCTGAAGCACTCCAAGACAG
AACTGAACTTCAAAGAGTGGCAGAAAGCCTTCACCGGGTTTGAAGATTTCGTTGGGGACTGGCGACAGAC
AGCCGGCTACAACCTGGACCAAGTCCTTGAACAGGGAGGTGTGTCCAGTTTGTTTCAGAATCTCGGGGTG
TCCGTAACTCCGATCCAAAGGATTGTCCTGAGCGGTGAAAATGGGCTGAAGATCGACATCCATGTCATCA
TCCCGTATGAAGGTCTGAGCGGCGACCAAATGGGCCAGATCGAAAAAATTTTTAAGGTGGTGTACCCTGT
GGATGATCATCACTTTAAGGTGATCCTGCACTATGGCACACTGGTAATCGACGGGGTTACGCCGAACATG
ATCGACTATTTCGGACGGCCGTATGAAGGCATCGCCGTGTTCGACGGCAAAAAGATCACTGTAACAGGGA
CCCTGTGGAACGGCAACAAAATTATCGACGAGCGCCTGATCAACCCCGACGGCTCCCTGCTGTTCCGAGT
AACCATCAACGGAGTGACCGGCTGGCGGCTGTGCGAACGCATTCTGGCGTAAGAGCTCATATGAAGATGA
AGATGAAATATTTGGTGTGTCAAATAAAAAGCTAGCTTGTGTGCTTAAGTTTGTGTTTTTTTCTTGGCTT
GTTGTGTTATGAATTTGTGGCTTTTTCTAATATTAAATGAATGTAAGATCTCATTATAATGAATAAACAA
ATGTTTCTATAATCCATTGTGAATGTTTTGTTGGATCTCTTCGCATATAACTACTGTATGTGCTATGGTA
TGGACTATGGAATATGATTAAAGATAAGACTAGATGGGCTCATAGAGTAAAACGAGGCGAGGGACCTATA
AACCTCCCTTCATCATGCTATTTCATGATCTATTTTATAAAATAAAGATGTAGAAAAAAGTAAGCGTAAT
AACCGCAAAACAAATGATTTAAAACATGGCACATAATGAGGAGATTAAGTTCGGTTTACGTTTATTTTAG
TACTAATTGTAACGTGAGACTACGTATCGGGAATCGCCTAATTAAAGCATTAATGCGAACCTGATTAGAT
TCACCGACCCTCCTATCGTGTCGACCTTTCTGTTTCTTAGAATTTTTTGGTAGTCTATGTACTAATAATG
TCAGCTTCGTATTTATTTCATAAGCAATTTGCATTTGCAATTTGTTTTTTACTTTTATTTTTATTGTATT
GTGGAATGTGGACTCGTACCAACATGAAGTTATATACCACCAAAAAAATTACAGTTAGTCAAAAGATTCA
CGAGTGAGAGCTACTTATGATTGTCTTTTACGTATATGTCTAATTGTCTATTTGCTCAATAATCTTTGTA
CTTTCTTTTGTCGTTGATAAAATCACAAAGTTCCAAAAGTAATCGAATGATTTGCTTTTAAGAAAAGAAG
AGCTGAATAATTCAACATATATCTGTACACTAGTTTGAATTCGTAATCATGTCATAGCTGTTTCCTGTGT
GAAATTGTTATCCGCTCACAATTCCACACAACATACGAGCCGGAAGCATAAAGTGTAAAGCCTGGGGTGC
CTAATGAGTGAGCTAACTCACATTAATTGCGTTGCGCTCACTGCCCGCTTTCCAGTCGGGAAACCTGTCG
TGCCAGCTGCATTAATGAATCGGCCAACGCGCGGGGAGAGGCGGTTTGCGTATTGGCTAGAGCAGCTTGC
CAACATGGTGGAGCACGACACTCTCGTCTACTCCAAGAATATCAAAGATACAGTCTCAGAAGACCAAAGG
GCTATTGAGACTTTTCAACAAAGGGTAATATCGGGAAACCTCCTCGGATTCCATTGCCCAGCTATCTGTC
ACTTCATCAAAAGGACAGTAGAAAAGGAAGGTGGCACCTACAAATGCCATCATTGCGATAAAGGAAAGGC
TATCGTTCAAGATGCCTCTGCCGACAGTGGTCCCAAAGATGGACCCCCACCCACGAGGAGCATCGTGGAA
AAAGAAGACGTTCCAACCACGTCTTCAAAGCAAGTGGATTGATGTGAACATGGTGGAGCACGACACTCTC
GTCTACTCCAAGAATATCAAAGATACAGTCTCAGAAGACCAAAGGGCTATTGAGACTTTTCAACAAAGGG
TAATATCGGGAAACCTCCTCGGATTCCATTGCCCAGCTATCTGTCACTTCATCAAAAGGACAGTAGAAAA
GGAAGGTGGCACCTACAAATGCCATCATTGCGATAAAGGAAAGGCTATCGTTCAAGATGCCTCTGCCGAC
AGTGGTCCCAAAGATGGACCCCCACCCACGAGGAGCATCGTGGAAAAAGAAGACGTTCCAACCACGTCTT
CAAAGCAAGTGGATTGATGTGATATCTCCACTGACGTAAGGGATGACGCACAATCCCACTATCCTTCGCA
AGACCCTTCCTCTATATAAGGAAGTTCATTTCATTTGGAGAGGACACGCTGAAATCACCAGTCTCTCTCT
ACAAATCTATCTCTCTCGAGCTTTCGCAGATCCGGGGGGCAATGAGATATGAAAAAGCCTGAACTCACCG
CGACGTCTGTCGAGAAGTTTCTGATCGAAAAGTTCGACAGCGTCTCCGACCTGATGCAGCTCTCGGAGGG
CGAAGAATCTCGTGCTTTCAGCTTCGATGTAGGAGGGCGTGGATATGTCCTGCGGGTAAATAGCTGCGCC
GATGGTTTCTACAAAGATCGTTATGTTTATCGGCACTTTGCATCGGCCGCGCTCCCGATTCCGGAAGTGC
TTGACATTGGGGAGTTTAGCGAGAGCCTGACCTATTGCATCTCCCGCCGTTCACAGGGTGTCACGTTGCA
AGACCTGCCTGAAACCGAACTGCCCGCTGTTCTACAACCGGTCGCGGAGGCTATGGATGCGATCGCTGCG
GCCGATCTTAGCCAGACGAGCGGGTTCGGCCCATTCGGACCGCAAGGAATCGGTCAATACACTACATGGC
GTGATTTCATATGCGCGATTGCTGATCCCCATGTGTATCACTGGCAAACTGTGATGGACGACACCGTCAG
TGCGTCCGTCGCGCAGGCTCTCGATGAGCTGATGCTTTGGGCCGAGGACTGCCCCGAAGTCCGGCACCTC
GTGCACGCGGATTTCGGCTCCAACAATGTCCTGACGGACAATGGCCGCATAACAGCGGTCATTGACTGGA
GCGAGGCGATGTTCGGGGATTCCCAATACGAGGTCGCCAACATCTTCTTCTGGAGGCCGTGGTTGGCTTG
TATGGAGCAGCAGACGCGCTACTTCGAGCGGAGGCATCCGGAGCTTGCAGGATCGCCACGACTCCGGGCG
TATATGCTCCGCATTGGTCTTGACCAACTCTATCAGAGCTTGGTTGACGGCAATTTCGATGATGCAGCTT
GGGCGCAGGGTCGATGCGACGCAATCGTCCGATCCGGAGCCGGGACTGTCGGGCGTACACAAATCGCCCG
CAGAAGCGCGGCCGTCTGGACCGATGGCTGTGTAGAAGTACTCGCCGATAGTGGAAACCGACGCCCCAGC
ACTCGTCCGAGGGCAAAGAAATAGAGTAGATGCCGACCGGGATCTGTCGATCGACAAGCTCGAGTTTCTC
CATAATAATGTGTGAGTAGTTCCCAGATAAGGGAATTAGGGTTCCTATAGGGTTTCGCTCATGTGTTGAG
CATATAAGAAACCCTTAGTATGTATTTGTATTTGTAAAATACTTCTATCAATAAAATTTCTAATTCCTAA
AACCAAAATCCAGTACTAAAATCCAGATCCCCCGAATTAATTCGGCGTTAATTCAGTACATTAAAAACGT
CCGCAATGTGTTATTAAGTTGTCTAAGCGTCAATTTGTTTACACCACAATATATCCTGCCACCAGCCAGC
CAACAGCTCCCCGACCGGCAGCTCGGCACAAAATCACCACTCGATACAGGCAGCCCATCAGTCCGGGACG
GCGTCAGCGGGAGAGCCGTTGTAAGGCGGCAGACTTTGCTCATGTTACCGATGCTATTCGGAAGAACGGC
AACTAAGCTGCCGGGTTTGAAACACGGATGATCTCGCGGAGGGTAGCATGTTGATTGTAACGATGACAGA
GCGTTGCTGCCTGTGATCACCGCGGTTTCAAAATCGGCTCCGTCGATACTATGTTATACGCCAACTTTGA
AAACAACTTTGAAAAAGCTGTTTTCTGGTATTTAAGGTTTTAGAATGCAAGGAACAGTGAATTGGAGTTC
GTCTTGTTATAATTAGCTTCTTGGGGTATCTTTAAATACTGTAGAAAAGAGGAAGGAAATAATAAATGGC
TAAAATGAGAATATCACCGGAATTGAAAAAACTGATCGAAAAATACCGCTGCGTAAAAGATACGGAAGGA
ATGTCTCCTGCTAAGGTATATAAGCTGGTGGGAGAAAATGAAAACCTATATTTAAAAATGACGGACAGCC
GGTATAAAGGGACCACCTATGATGTGGAACGGGAAAAGGACATGATGCTATGGCTGGAAGGAAAGCTGCC
TGTTCCAAAGGTCCTGCACTTTGAACGGCATGATGGCTGGAGCAATCTGCTCATGAGTGAGGCCGATGGC
GTCCTTTGCTCGGAAGAGTATGAAGATGAACAAAGCCCTGAAAAGATTATCGAGCTGTATGCGGAGTGCA
TCAGGCTCTTTCACTCCATCGACATATCGGATTGTCCCTATACGAATAGCTTAGACAGCCGCTTAGCCGA
ATTGGATTACTTACTGAATAACGATCTGGCCGATGTGGATTGCGAAAACTGGGAAGAAGACACTCCATTT
AAAGATCCGCGCGAGCTGTATGATTTTTTAAAGACGGAAAAGCCCGAAGAGGAACTTGTCTTTTCCCACG
GCGACCTGGGAGACAGCAACATCTTTGTGAAAGATGGCAAAGTAAGTGGCTTTATTGATCTTGGGAGAAG
CGGCAGGGCGGACAAGTGGTATGACATTGCCTTCTGCGTCCGGTCGATCAGGGAGGATATCGGGGAAGAA
CAGTATGTCGAGCTATTTTTTGACTTACTGGGGATCAAGCCTGATTGGGAGAAAATAAAATATTATATTT
TACTGGATGAATTGTTTTAGTACCTAGAATGCATGACCAAAATCCCTTAACGTGAGTTTTCGTTCCACTG
AGCGTCAGACCCCGTAGAAAAGATCAAAGGATCTTCTTGAGATCCTTTTTTTCTGCGCGTAATCTGCTGC
TTGCAAACAAAAAAACCACCGCTACCAGCGGTGGTTTGTTTGCCGGATCAAGAGCTACCAACTCTTTTTC
CGAAGGTAACTGGCTTCAGCAGAGCGCAGATACCAAATACTGTCCTTCTAGTGTAGCCGTAGTTAGGCCA
CCACTTCAAGAACTCTGTAGCACCGCCTACATACCTCGCTCTGCTAATCCTGTTACCAGTGGCTGCTGCC
AGTGGCGATAAGTCGTGTCTTACCGGGTTGGACTCAAGACGATAGTTACCGGATAAGGCGCAGCGGTCGG
GCTGAACGGGGGGTTCGTGCACACAGCCCAGCTTGGAGCGAACGACCTACACCGAACTGAGATACCTACA
GCGTGAGCTATGAGAAAGCGCCACGCTTCCCGAAGGGAGAAAGGCGGACAGGTATCCGGTAAGCGGCAGG
GTCGGAACAGGAGAGCGCACGAGGGAGCTTCCAGGGGGAAACGCCTGGTATCTTTATAGTCCTGTCGGGT
TTCGCCACCTCTGACTTGAGCGTCGATTTTTGTGATGCTCGTCAGGGGGGCGGAGCCTATGGAAAAACGC
CAGCAACGCGGCCTTTTTACGGTTCCTGGCCTTTTGCTGGCCTTTTGCTCACATGTTCTTTCCTGCGTTA
TCCCCTGATTCTGTGGATAACCGTATTACCGCCTTTGAGTGAGCTGATACCGCTCGCCGCAGCCGAACGA
CCGAGCGCAGCGAGTCAGTGAGCGAGGAAGCGGAAGAGCGCCTGATGCGGTATTTTCTCCTTACGCATCT
GTGCGGTATTTCACACCGCATATGGTGCACTCTCAGTACAATCTGCTCTGATGCCGCATAGTTAAGCCAG
TATACACTCCGCTATCGCTACGTGACTGGGTCATGGCTGCGCCCCGACACCCGCCAACACCCGCTGACGC
GCCCTGACGGGCTTGTCTGCTCCCGGCATCCGCTTACAGACAAGCTGTGACCGTCTCCGGGAGCTGCATG
TGTCAGAGGTTTTCACCGTCATCACCGAAACGCGCGAGGCAGGGTGCCTTGATGTGGGCGCCGGCGGTCG
AGTGGCGACGGCGCGGCTTGTCCGCGCCCTGGTAGATTGCCTGGCCGTAGGCCAGCCATTTTTGAGCGGC
CAGCGGCCGCGATAGGCCGACGCGAAGCGGCGGGGCGTAGGGAGCGCAGCGACCGAAGGGTAGGCGCTTT
TTGCAGCTCTTCGGCTGTGCGCTGGCCAGACAGTTATGCACAGGCCAGGCGGGTTTTAAGAGTTTTAATA
AGTTTTAAAGAGTTTTAGGCGGAAAAATCGCCTTTTTTCTCTTTTATATCAGTCACTTACATGTGTGACC
GGTTCCCAATGTACGGCTTTGGGTTCCCAATGTACGGGTTCCGGTTCCCAATGTACGGCTTTGGGTTCCC
AATGTACGTGCTATCCACAGGAAAGAGACCTTTTCGACCTTTTTCCCCTGCTAGGGCAATTTGCCCTAGC
ATCTGCTCCGTACATTAGGAACCGGCGGATGCTTCGCCCTCGATCAGGTTGCGGTAGCGCATGACTAGGA
TCGGGCCAGCCTGCCCCGCCTCCTCCTTCAAATCGTACTCCGGCAGGTCATTTGACCCGATCAGCTTGCG
CACGGTGAAACAGAACTTCTTGAACTCTCCGGCGCTGCCACTGCGTTCGTAGATCGTCTTGAACAACCAT
CTGGCTTCTGCCTTGCCTGCGGCGCGGCGTGCCAGGCGGTAGAGAAAACGGCCGATGCCGGGATCGATCA
AAAAGTAATCGGGGTGAACCGTCAGCACGTCCGGGTTCTTGCCTTCTGTGATCTCGCGGTACATCCAATC
AGCTAGCTCGATCTCGATGTACTCCGGCCGCCCGGTTTCGCTCTTTACGATCTTGTAGCGGCTAATCAAG
GCTTCACCCTCGGATACCGTCACCAGGCGGCCGTTCTTGGCCTTCTTCGTACGCTGCATGGCAACGTGCG
TGGTGTTTAACCGAATGCAGGTTTCTACCAGGTCGTCTTTCTGCTTTCCGCCATCGGCTCGCCGGCAGAA
CTTGAGTACGTCCGCAACGTGTGGACGGAACACGCGGCCGGGCTTGTCTCCCTTCCCTTCCCGGTATCGG
TTCATGGATTCGGTTAGATGGGAAACCGCCATCAGTACCAGGTCGTAATCCCACACACTGGCCATGCCGG
CCGGCCCTGCGGAAACCTCTACGTGCCCGTCTGGAAGCTCGTAGCGGATCACCTCGCCAGCTCGTCGGTC
ACGCTTCGACAGACGGAAAACGGCCACGTCCATGATGCTGCGACTATCGCGGGTGCCCACGTCATAGAGC
ATCGGAACGAAAAAATCTGGTTGCTCGTCGCCCTTGGGCGGCTTCCTAATCGACGGCGCACCGGCTGCCG
GCGGTTGCCGGGATTCTTTGCGGATTCGATCAGCGGCCGCTTGCCACGATTCACCGGGGCGTGCTTCTGC
CTCGATGCGTTGCCGCTGGGCGGCCTGCGCGGCCTTCAACTTCTCCACCAGGTCATCACCCAGCGCCGCG
CCGATTTGTACCGGGCCGGATGGTTTGCGACCGCTCACGCCGATTCCTCGGGCTTGGGGGTTCCAGTGCC
ATTGCAGGGCCGGCAGGCAACCCAGCCGCTTACGCCTGGCCAACCGCCCGTTCCTCCACACATGGGGCAT
TCCACGGCGTCGGTGCCTGGTTGTTCTTGATTTTCCATGCCGCCTCCTTTAGCCGCTAAAATTCATCTAC
TCATTTATTCATTTGCTCATTTACTCTGGTAGCTGCGCGATGTATTCAGATAGCAGCTCGGTAATGGTCT
TGCCTTGGCGTACCGCGTACATCTTCAGCTTGGTGTGATCCTCCGCCGGCAACTGAAAGTTGACCCGCTT
CATGGCTGGCGTGTCTGCCAGGCTGGCCAACGTTGCAGCCTTGCTGCTGCGTGCGCTCGGACGGCCGGCA
CTTAGCGTGTTTGTGCTTTTGCTCATTTTCTCTTTACCTCATTAACTCAAATGAGTTTTGATTTAATTTC
AGCGGCCAGCGCCTGGACCTCGCGGGCAGCGTCGCCCTCGGGTTCTGATTCAAGAACGGTTGTGCCGGCG
GCGGCAGTGCCTGGGTAGCTCACGCGCTGCGTGATACGGGACTCAAGAATGGGCAGCTCGTACCCGGCCA
GCGCCTCGGCAACCTCACCGCCGATGCGCGTGCCTTTGATCGCCCGCGACACGACAAAGGCCGCTTGTAG
CCTTCCATCCGTGACCTCAATGCGCTGCTTAACCAGCTCCACCAGGTCGGCGGTGGCCCATATGTCGTAA
GGGCTTGGCTGCACCGGAATCAGCACGAAGTCGGCTGCCTTGATCGCGGACACAGCCAAGTCCGCCGCCT
GGGGCGCTCCGTCGATCACTACGAAGTCGCGCCGGCCGATGGCCTTCACGTCGCGGTCAATCGTCGGGCG
GTCGATGCCGACAACGGTTAGCGGTTGATCTTCCCGCACGGCCGCCCAATCGCGGGCACTGCCCTGGGGA
TCGGAATCGACTAACAGAACATCGGCCCCGGCGAGTTGCAGGGCGCGGGCTAGATGGGTTGCGATGGTCG
TCTTGCCTGACCCGCCTTTCTGGTTAAGTACAGCGATAACCTTCATGCGTTCCCCTTGCGTATTTGTTTA
TTTACTCATCGCATCATATACGCAGCGACCGCATGACGCAAGCTGTTTTACTCAAATACACATCACCTTT
TTAGACGGCGGCGCTCGGTTTCTTCAGCGGCCAAGCTGGCCGGCCAGGCCGCCAGCTTGGCATCAGACAA
ACCGGCCAGGATTTCATGCAGCCGCACGGTTGAGACGTGCGCGGGCGGCTCGAACACGTACCCGGCCGCG
ATCATCTCCGCCTCGATCTCTTCGGTAATGAAAAACGGTTCGTCCTGGCCGTCCTGGTGCGGTTTCATGC
TTGTTCCTCTTGGCGTTCATTCTCGGCGGCCGCCAGGGCGTCGGCCTCGGTCAATGCGTCCTCACGGAAG
GCACCGCGCCGCCTGGCCTCGGTGGGCGTCACTTCCTCGCTGCGCTCAAGTGCGCGGTACAGGGTCGAGC
GATGCACGCCAAGCAGTGCAGCCGCCTCTTTCACGGTGCGGCCTTCCTGGTCGATCAGCTCGCGGGCGTG
CGCGATCTGTGCCGGGGTGAGGGTAGGGCGGGGGCCAAACTTCACGCCTCGGGCCTTGGCGGCCTCGCGC
CCGCTCCGGGTGCGGTCGATGATTAGGGAACGCTCGAACTCGGCAATGCCGGCGAACACGGTCAACACCA
TGCGGCCGGCCGGCGTGGTGGTGTCGGCCCACGGCTCTGCCAGGCTACGCAGGCCCGCGCCGGCCTCCTG
GATGCGCTCGGCAATGTCCAGTAGGTCGCGGGTGCTGCGGGCCAGGCGGTCTAGCCTGGTCACTGTCACA
ACGTCGCCAGGGCGTAGGTGGTCAAGCATCCTGGCCAGCTCCGGGCGGTCGCGCCTGGTGCCGGTGATCT
TCTCGGAAAACAGCTTGGTGCAGCCGGCCGCGTGCAGTTCGGCCCGTTGGTTGGTCAAGTCCTGGTCGTC
GGTGCTGACGCGGGCATAGCCCAGCAGGCCAGCGGCGGCGCTCTTGTTCATGGCGTAATGTCTCCGGTTC
TAGTCGCAAGTATTCTACTTTATGCGACTAAAACACGCGACAAGAAAACGCCAGGAAAAGGGCAGGGCGG
CAGCCTGTCGCGTAACTTAGGACTTGTGCGACATGTCGTTTTCAGAAGACGGCTGCACTGAACGTCAGAA
GCCGACTGCACTATAGCAGCGGAGGGGTTGGATCAAAGTACTTTGATCCCGAGGGGAACCCTGTGGTTGG
CATGCACATACAAATGGACGAACGGATAAACCTTTTCACGCCCTTTTAAATATCCGATTATTCTAATAAA
CGCTCTTTTCTCT
